>Addgene plasmid #162864 | pUCP20 PilBE529* | addgene full sequence | sequence record 328902 | Addgene NGS Result
TTTACACTTTATGCTTCCGGCTCGTATGTTGTGTGGAATTGTGAGCGGATAACAATTTCACACAGGAAAC
AGCTATGAACGACAGCATCCAACTGAGCGGTCTGTCCCGACAGCTCGTCCAAGCCAATCTACTCGACGAA
AAGACCGCCCTGCAGGCCCAGACGCAGGCGCAGCGCAACAAGCTGTCGCTGGTGACGCACCTGGTGCAGA
ACAAGCTGGTAAGCGGCCTGGCCCTGGCCGAATTGTCCGCCGAGCAGTTCGGCATCGCCTATTGCGACCT
GAACAGCCTGGACAGGGAAAGCTTTCCGCGGGACGCCATCAGCGAAAAGCTGGTCCGCCAGCACCGGGTC
ATTCCCCTGTGGCGGCGGGGCAACAAGTTGTTCGTAGGCATCTCCGACGCCGCCAACCACCAGGCCATCA
ACGACGTCCAGTTCAGCACTGGCCTGACGACCGAGGCCATTCTGGTCGAGGACGACAAGCTCGGCCTTGC
CATCGACAAGCTATTCGAGAATGCAACCGACGGCTTGGCAGGTCTCGATGACGTGGACCTGGAAGGACTG
GATGTAGGCGTCAAGGAAACGTCCGGACAAGAAGATACTGGCGCGGAGGCAGACGACGCTCCCGTCGTCC
GCTTCGTCAACAAGATGCTGCTGGACGCTATCAAAGGCGGGTCTTCCGACTTGCACTTCGAGCCCTACGA
GAAGATCTACCGGGTGCGCTTCCGTACCGACGGCATGCTTCACGAAGTGGCCAAGCCGCCGATCCAGTTG
GCCAGTCGTATCTCTGCTCGTCTCAAGGTAATGGCCGGCCTGGATATCTCCGAACGACGCAAGCCGCAGG
ACGGACGGATCAAGATGCGCGTGTCGAAGACCAAGTCCATCGACTTCCGCGTCAACACCCTGCCGACCCT
GTGGGGCGAGAAGATCGTGATGCGGATCCTCGACTCCTCCAGCGCGCAGATGGGCATCGACGCCCTGGGC
TACGAGGAGGACCAGAAGGAACTCTACCTGGCCGCACTCAAGCAGCCGCAGGGCATGATCCTGGTCACCG
GCCCCACCGGCTCGGGCAAGACGGTATCGCTGTACACCGGCCTGAACATCCTCAATACCACCGACATCAA
CATTTCCACCGCCGAAGACCCGGTGGAGATCAACCTGGAAGGCATCAACCAGGTCAACGTCAATCCGCGC
CAGGGCATGGACTTCTCCCAGGCGCTGCGCGCCTTCCTGCGCCAGGACCCGGACGTGATCATGGTCGGCG
AGATCCGCGACCTGGAGACCGCCGAGATCGCCATCAAGGCGGCGCAGACCGGGCATATGGTGATGTCCAC
CCTGCACACCAACAGCGCCGCCGAGACCCTGACCCGCCTGCTGAACATGGGCGTACCGGCGTTCAACCTG
GCGACCTCGGTGAACCTGATCATCGCCCAGCGCCTTGCGCGAAAACTCTGTTCGCACTGCAAGAAAGAGC
ACGACGTACCGAAGGAAACCCTGCTTCACGAAGGTTTCCCAGAAGAGTTGATCGGCACCTTCAAGCTGTA
TTCACCAGTGGGCTGCGACCATTGCAAGAACGGTTACAAGGGCCGTGTCGGTATTTATGAAGTAGTTAAA
AACACCCCGGCCCTGCAGCGGATTATCATGGAGGAAGGCAACTCCATCTAGATCGCCGAGCAAGCCCGCA
AAGAAGGCTTCAACGATCTGCGCACCTCAGGCCTGCTGAAAGCCATGCAGGGGATCACCAGCCTGGAGGA
AGTCAACCGCGTGACCAAGGATAGGCCGGGCCATCATCATCACCATCATTAAGCCAGATCCAGCGGCATC
TGGGTTAGTCGAGCGCGGGCCGCTTCCCATGTCTCACCAGGGCGAGCCTGTTTCGCGATCTCAGCATCTG
AAATCTTCCCGGCCTTGCGCTTCGCTGGGGCCTTACCCACCGCCTTGGCGGGCTTCTTCGGTCCAAAACT
GAACAACAGATGTGTGACCTTGCGCCCGGTCTTTCGCTGCGCCCACTCCACCTGTAGCGGGCTGTGCTCG
TTGATCTGCGTCACGGCTGGATCAAGCACTCGCAACTTGAAGTCCTTGATCGAGGGATACCGGCCTTCCA
GTTGAAACCACTTTCGCAGCTGGTCAATTTCTATTTCGCGCTGGCCGATGCTGTCCCATTGCATGAGCAG
CTCGTAAAGCCTGATCGCGTGGGTGCTGTCCATCTTGGCCACGTCAGCCAAGGCGTATTTGGTGAACTGT
TTGGTGAGTTCCGTCAGGTACGGCAGCATGTCTTTGGTGAACCTGAGTTCTACACGGCCCTCACCCTCCC
GGTAGATGATTGTTTGCACCCAGCCGGTAATCATCACACTCGGTCTTTTCCCCTTGCCATTGGGCTCTTG
GGTTAACCGGACTTCCCGCCGTTTCAGGCGCAGGGCCGCTTCTTTGAGCTGGTTGTAGGAAGATTCGATA
GGGACACCCGCCATCGTCGCTATGTCCTCCGCCGTCACTGAATACATCACTTCATCGGTGACAGGCTCGC
TCCTCTTCACCTGGCTAATACAGGCCAGAACGATCCGCTGTTCCTGAACACTGAGGCGATACGCGGCCTC
GACCAGGGCATTGCTTTTGTAAACCATTGGGGGTGAGGCCACGTTCGACATTCCTTGTGTATAAGGGGAC
ACTGTATCTGCGTCCCACAATACAACAAATCCGTCCCTTTACAACAACAAATCCGTCCCTTCTTAACAAC
AAATCCGTCCCTTAATGGCAACAAATCCGTCCCTTTTTAAACTCTACAGGCCACGGATTACGTGGCCTGT
AGACGTCCTAAAAGGTTTAAAAGGGAAAAGGAAGAAAAGGGTGGAAACGCAAAAAACGCACCACTACGTG
GCCCCGTTGGGGCCGCATTTGTGCCCCTGAAGGGGCGGGGGAGGCGTCTGGGCAATCCCCGTTTTACCAG
TCCCCTATCGCCGCCTGAGAGGGCGCAGGAAGCGAGTAATCAGGGTATCGAGGCGGATTCACCCTTGGCG
TCCAACCAGCGGCACCAGCGGCGCCTGAGAGGATGGTGCACTCTCAGTACAATCTGCTCTGATGCCGCAT
AGTTAAGCCAGCCCCGACACCCGCCAACACCCGCTGACGCGCCCTGACGGGCTTGTCTGCTCCCGGCATC
CGCTTACAGACAAGCTGTGACCGTCTCCGGGAGCTGCATGTGTCAGAGGTTTTCACCGTCATCACCGAAA
CGCGCGAGACGAAAGGGCCTCGTGATACGCCTATTTTTATAGGTTAATGTCATGATAATAATGGTTTCTT
AGACGTCAGGTGGCACTTTTCGGGGAAATGTGCGCGGAACCCCTATTTGTTTATTTTTCTAAATACATTC
AAATATGTATCCGCTCATGAGACAATAACCCTGATAAATGCTTCAATAATATTGAAAAAGGAAGAGTATG
AGTATTCAACATTTCCGTGTCGCCCTTATTCCCTTTTTTGCGGCATTTTGCCTTCCTGTTTTTGCTCACC
CAGAAACGCTGGTGAAAGTAAAAGATGCTGAAGATCAGTTGGGTGCACGAGTGGGTTACATCGAACTGGA
TCTCAACAGCGGTAAGATCCTTGAGAGTTTTCGCCCCGAAGAACGTTTTCCAATGATGAGCACTTTTAAA
GTTCTGCTATGTGGCGCGGTATTATCCCGTATTGACGCCGGGCAAGAGCAACTCGGTCGCCGCATACACT
ATTCTCAGAATGACTTGGTTGAGTACTCACCAGTCACAGAAAAGCATCTTACGGATGGCATGACAGTAAG
AGAATTATGCAGTGCTGCCATAACCATGAGTGATAACACTGCGGCCAACTTACTTCTGACAACGATCGGA
GGACCGAAGGAGCTAACCGCTTTTTTGCACAACATGGGGGATCATGTAACTCGCCTTGATCGTTGGGAAC
CGGAGCTGAATGAAGCCATACCAAACGACGAGCGTGACACCACGATGCCTGTAGCAATGGCAACAACGTT
GCGCAAACTATTAACTGGCGAACTACTTACTCTAGCTTCCCGGCAACAATTAATAGACTGGATGGAGGCG
GATAAAGTTGCAGGACCACTTCTGCGCTCGGCCCTTCCGGCTGGCTGGTTTATTGCTGATAAATCTGGAG
CCGGTGAGCGTGGGTCTCGCGGTATCATTGCAGCACTGGGGCCAGATGGTAAGCCCTCCCGTATCGTAGT
TATCTACACGACGGGGAGTCAGGCAACTATGGATGAACGAAATAGACAGATCGCTGAGATAGGTGCCTCA
CTGATTAAGCATTGGTAACTGTCAGACCAAGTTTACTCATATATACTTTAGATTGATTTAAAACTTCATT
TTTAATTTAAAAGGATCTAGGTGAAGATCCTTTTTGATAATCTCATGACCAAAATCCCTTAACGTGAGTT
TTCGTTCCACTGAGCGTCAGACCCCGTAGAAAAGATCAAAGGATCTTCTTGAGATCCTTTTTTTCTGCGC
GTAATCTGCTGCTTGCAAACAAAAAAACCACCGCTACCAGCGGTGGTTTGTTTGCCGGATCAAGAGCTAC
CAACTCTTTTTCCGAAGGTAACTGGCTTCAGCAGAGCGCAGATACCAAATACTGTTCTTCTAGTGTAGCC
GTAGTTAGGCCACCACTTCAAGAACTCTGTAGCACCGCCTACATACCTCGCTCTGCTAATCCTGTTACCA
GTGGCTGCTGCCAGTGGCGATAAGTCGTGTCTTACCGGGTTGGACTCAAGACGATAGTTACCGGATAAGG
CGCAGCGGTCGGGCTGAACGGGGGGTTCGTGCACACAGCCCAGCTTGGAGCGAACGACCTACACCGAACT
GAGATACCTACAGCGTGAGCTATGAGAAAGCGCCACGCTTCCCGAAGGGAGAAAGGCGGACAGGTATCCG
GTAAGCGGCAGGGTCGGAACAGGAGAGCGCACGAGGGAGCTTCCAGGGGGAAACGCCTGGTATCTTTATA
GTCCTGTCGGGTTTCGCCACCTCTGACTTGAGCGTCGATTTTTGTGATGCTCGTCAGGGGGGCGGAGCCT
ATGGAAAAACGCCAGCAACGCGGCCTTTTTACGGTTCCTGGCCTTTTGCTGGCCTTTTGCTCACATGTTC
TTTCCTGCGTTATCCCCTGATTCTGTGGATAACCGTATTACCGCCTTTGAGTGAGCTGATACCGCTCGCC
GCAGCCGAACGACCGAGCGCAGCGAGTCAGTGAGCGAGGAAGCGGAAGAGCGCCCAATACGCAAACCGCC
TCTCCCCGCGCGTTGGCCGATTCATTAATGCAGCTGGCACGACAGGTTTCCCGACTGGAAAGCGGGCAGT
GAGCGCAACGCAATTAATGTGAGTTAGCTCACTCATTAGGCACCCCAGGC
Features (pLannotate 1.2.2; 12 found; start..end, strand, type, name):
      1..31      +  promoter       lac promoter: promoter for the E. coli lac operon
     39..55      +  protein_bind   lac operator: The lac repressor binds to the lac operator to inhibit transcription in E. coli. This inhibition can be relieved by adding lactose or isopropyl-β-D-thiogalactopyranoside (IPTG). lac repressor encoded by lacI
     75..1772    +  CDS            pilB: PILB_PSEAE - Experimental evidence at protein level: Swiss-Prot protein existence level 1. ATPase component of the type IV pilus (T4P) that plays a role in surface and host cell adhesion, colonization, biofilm maturation, virulence, and twitching, a form of surface-associated motility facilitated by cycles of extension, adhesion, and retraction of T4P fibers (PubMed:15659660, PubMed:28854278). Acts as a molecular motor to provide the energy that is required for biogenesis of the pilus and the extrusion of substrates generated in the cytoplasm (PubMed:8102361, PubMed:18174131). PilB ATPase acti
   1803..2632    -  CDS            pRO1600 Rep (fragment): replication protein for the broad-host-range plasmid pRO1600 from Pseudomonas aeruginosa&nbsp
   2646..2997    +  rep_origin     pRO1600 oriV: broad-host-range origin of replication from Pseudomonas aeruginosa plasmid pRO1600; requires the pRO1600 Rep protein for replication (West et al., 1994)
   3043..3091    -  misc_feature   bom (fragment): basis of mobility region from pBR322
   3193..3228    -  CDS            rop (fragment): Rop protein, which maintains plasmids at low copy number; rop
   3323..3427    +  promoter       AmpR promoter: bla
   3428..4288    +  CDS            AmpR: β-lactamase; bla; confers resistance to ampicillin, carbenicillin, and related antibiotics
   4459..5047    +  rep_origin     ori: high-copy-number ColE1/pMB1/pBR322/pUC origin of replication
   5230..5322    +  CDS            lacI (fragment): lac repressor; lacI; The lac repressor binds to the lac operator to inhibit transcription in E. coli. This inhibition can be relieved by adding lactose or isopropyl-β-D-thiogalactopyranoside (IPTG).
   5335..5356    +  protein_bind   CAP binding site: CAP binding activates transcription in the presence of cAMP. E. coli catabolite activator protein
