[The description below was written by a language model from this plasmid's Addgene catalogue record and pLannotate feature annotations shown in this document.]
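Description:
pUCP20 PilBE529* is a bacterial expression plasmid built on pUCP20, an Escherichia coli–Pseudomonas shuttle vector. The sequenced record is about 5.4 kb. It carries two replication systems: a high-copy ColE1/pUC-type origin for propagation in E. coli, and the broad-host-range pRO1600 oriV together with its Rep protein (annotated as a fragment), which supports maintenance in Pseudomonas aeruginosa. Selection is through the β-lactamase gene (AmpR) with its own promoter, conferring resistance to ampicillin and related antibiotics. Short remnants of bom, rop and lacI are also annotated, but these are backbone fragments rather than functional genes.

The insert is P. aeruginosa pilB, which encodes the ATPase motor that powers extension of type IV pili. These pili are involved in adhesion, biofilm maturation, virulence and twitching motility. The gene sits downstream of the lac promoter and operator, with a CAP binding site just upstream across the plasmid junction. It is fused to a C-terminal hexahistidine tag, which the feature table does not annotate separately. Glutamate 529 has been replaced by an amber (UAG) codon. The depositor notes that the original UAG stop codon of the parent pUCP20 PilB construct was changed to UAA at the same time, leaving the engineered position as the only amber codon in the reading frame.

This design is typical of amber suppression experiments, in which a suppressor tRNA/synthetase pair places a noncanonical amino acid at the chosen site. Only read-through product would then carry the C-terminal His tag. However, the record does not state which amino acid or suppression system was intended, giving the purpose only as expression of the His-tagged PilB E529 amber variant.
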