Addgene plasmid #162864: pUCP20 PilBE529*
Purpose: Expression of PilB E529 Amber with a C-terminal histag
Depositing lab: Katrina Forest. Depositing organization: University of Wisconsin, Madison.
Backbone
  Vector backbone: pUCP20
  Backbone size w/o insert (bp): 3643
  Vector type: Bacterial Expression
Growth in bacteria
  Bacterial resistance: Ampicillin, 100 μg/mL
  Growth temperature: 37°C
  Growth strain: DH5alpha
  Copy number: High Copy
Gene/Insert
  Gene/Insert name: PilB
  Species: Pseudomonas aeruginosa
  Insert size (bp): 1728
  Mutation: E529Amber
  Tag / fusion protein: Histidine tag (H6x) (C terminal on insert)
  Cloning method: Gibson Cloning
Resource information
  A portion of this plasmid was derived from a plasmid made by: clone from pUCP20 PilB
Terms and licenses: Academic/Nonprofit Terms; Industry Terms: Not Available to Industry
Depositor comments: Amber mutation was inserted concomitant to replacing the original UAG stop codon with UAA from pUCP20 PilB
How to cite: pUCP20 PilBE529* was a gift from Katrina Forest (Addgene plasmid # 162864 ; http://n2t.net/addgene:162864 ; RRID:Addgene_162864)
